Addgene plasmid #112783: pTU1-A-recJU
Purpose: Upstream homology arm, RecJ is a ssDNA specifiC exonuclease, involved in genome repair and maintenance
Depositing lab: Chris French. Publication: BacilloFlex: A modular DNA assembly toolkit for Bacillus subtilis synthetic biology. Wicke N, Radford D, Verrone V, Wipat A, French CE. bioRxiv 185108 10.1101/185108.
Backbone
  Vector backbone: pSB1A2
  Backbone manufacturer: iGEM
  Backbone size w/o insert (bp): 2532
  Vector type: Bacterial Expression
Growth in bacteria
  Bacterial resistance: Ampicillin, 100 μg/mL
  Growth temperature: 37°C
  Growth strain: DH5alpha
  Copy number: High Copy
Gene/Insert
  Gene/Insert name: recJU
  Species: Synthetic
  Insert size (bp): 416
  Cloning method: Restriction Enzyme; 5′ cloning site BsmB1 (unknown if destroyed); 3′ cloning site BsmB1 (unknown if destroyed)
Terms and licenses: Academic/Nonprofit Terms; Industry Terms: Not Available to Industry
Depositor comments: Please visit https://www.biorxiv.org/content/early/2017/09/06/185108 for bioRxiv preprint.
How to cite: pTU1-A-recJU was a gift from Chris French (Addgene plasmid # 112783 ; http://n2t.net/addgene:112783 ; RRID:Addgene_112783)
