[The description below was written by a language model from this plasmid's Addgene catalogue record and pLannotate feature annotations shown in this document.]
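Description:
pTU1-A-recJU is a small, high-copy E. coli plasmid from the BacilloFlex modular DNA assembly toolkit for Bacillus subtilis synthetic biology. It is built on the iGEM BioBrick backbone pSB1A2 and is maintained through a ColE1/pUC-type origin of replication, with selection by ampicillin via a β-lactamase gene driven by its own bla promoter. The remaining annotated backbone elements are a putative bacterial transcription terminator and a BioBrick prefix sequence. Although catalogued as a bacterial expression vector, the feature tables show no promoter positioned to drive the insert, which fits its role as a DNA part carrier rather than an expression construct.

The payload, recJU, is recorded as a 416 bp synthetic insert cloned between BsmBI sites. Annotation identifies it as a fragment of the B. subtilis strain 168 recJ gene (also called yrvE), which encodes a putative single-stranded-DNA-specific exonuclease involved in genome repair and maintenance. The fragment is not intended to produce protein. According to the stated purpose, it serves as the upstream homology arm for the recJ locus, presumably to be combined in toolkit assemblies with a matching downstream arm and cargo so that the assembled DNA can recombine into the B. subtilis chromosome at that site, although the record does not spell out this workflow.

Two near-identical full sequences (depositor and repository sequencing, differing by a single nucleotide in length) give the same feature layout. Both total about 2.54 kb, somewhat less than the sum of the listed backbone and insert sizes. This may mean that the insert replaced part of the backbone during cloning, although the record does not say so.
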