Features (pLannotate 1.2.2; 6 found; start..end, strand, type, name):
     18..467     +  CDS            recJ (fragment): RECJ_BACSU - Also known as yrvE. Protein inferred from homology: Swiss-Prot protein existence level 3. Putative single-stranded-DNA-specific exonuclease (By similarity). RecA thread formation during DNA double-strand break repair requires RecJ or AadAB. From Bacillus subtilis (strain 168).
    662..1250    -  rep_origin     ori: high-copy-number ColE1/pMB1/pBR322/pUC origin of replication
   1421..2281    -  CDS            AmpR: β-lactamase; bla; confers resistance to ampicillin, carbenicillin, and related antibiotics
   2282..2386    -  promoter       AmpR promoter: bla
   2476..2519    -  terminator     bacterial terminator: putative bacterial transcription terminator
   2522..2541    +  misc_feature   BioBrick prefix: BioBrick prefix for parts that start with "ATG"
>Addgene plasmid #112783 | pTU1-A-recJU | depositor full sequence | sequence record 212537 | pTU1-A-recJU sequence 2543 bps
CGTCTCAATCTGGGTGACTTCCTGATGAACTGCTTGACCTGGCGGCTATCGGCACCATTGCCGATCTAGT
CCCGCTGCATGACGAAAACAGATTAATAGCAACACTAGGACTTGAAAGGCTTCGACGGACAAATCGGCTC
GGCTTAAAAGAGCTGATTAAGCTGTCAGGCGGAGACATCGGAGAAGCGAACGAAGAAACAGTCGGATTTC
AGCTCGCACCAAGGCTGAATGCCGTCGGAAGAATCGAACAGGCGGATCCCGCTGTTCATTTGCTTATGTC
AGAGGATTCGTTTGAAGCGGAAGAGCTTGCCGCAGAAATTGACCAGCTGAACAAAGAGCGCCAAAAAATG
GTCAGCAAAATGACGGATGAAGCGATTGAAATGGTTGAACAGCAAGGGCTCGATCAAACTGCAATTGTCG
TGGCCAAAGCCGGATGGAACCCGGGAGTCGTCGGGATTGTGGCTTCAATGCCAGAGACGCTGCAGGCTTC
CTCGCTCACTGACTCGCTGCGCTCGGTCGTTCGGCTGCGGCGAGCGGTATCAGCTCACTCAAAGGCGGTA
ATACGGTTATCCACAGAATCAGGGGATAACGCAGGAAAGAACATGTGAGCAAAAGGCCAGCAAAAGGCCA
GGAACCGTAAAAAGGCCGCGTTGCTGGCGTTTTTCCATAGGCTCCGCCCCCCTGACGAGCATCACAAAAA
TCGACGCTCAAGTCAGAGGTGGCGAAACCCGACAGGACTATAAAGATACCAGGCGTTTCCCCCTGGAAGC
TCCCTCGTGCGCTCTCCTGTTCCGACCCTGCCGCTTACCGGATACCTGTCCGCCTTTCTCCCTTCGGGAA
GCGTGGCGCTTTCTCATAGCTCACGCTGTAGGTATCTCAGTTCGGTGTAGGTCGTTCGCTCCAAGCTGGG
CTGTGTGCACGAACCCCCCGTTCAGCCCGACCGCTGCGCCTTATCCGGTAACTATCGTCTTGAGTCCAAC
CCGGTAAGACACGACTTATCGCCACTGGCAGCAGCCACTGGTAACAGGATTAGCAGAGCGAGGTATGTAG
GCGGTGCTACAGAGTTCTTGAAGTGGTGGCCTAACTACGGCTACACTAGAAGGACAGTATTTGGTATCTG
CGCTCTGCTGAAGCCAGTTACCTTCGGAAAAAGAGTTGGTAGCTCTTGATCCGGCAAACAAACCACCGCT
GGTAGCGGTGGTTTTTTTGTTTGCAAGCAGCAGATTACGCGCAGAAAAAAAGGATCTCAAGAAGATCCTT
TGATCTTTTCTACGGGGTCTGACGCTCAGTGGAACGAAAACTCACGTTAAGGGATTTTGGTCATGAGATT
ATCAAAAAGGATCTTCACCTAGATCCTTTTAAATTAAAAATGAAGTTTTAAATCAATCTAAAGTATATAT
GAGTAAACTTGGTCTGACAGTTACCAATGCTTAATCAGTGAGGCACCTATCTCAGCGATCTGTCTATTTC
GTTCATCCATAGTTGCCTGACTCCCCGTCGTGTAGATAACTACGATACGGGAGGGCTTACCATCTGGCCC
CAGTGCTGCAATGATACCGCGAGAGCCACGCTCACCGGCTCCAGATTTATCAGCAATAAACCAGCCAGCC
GGAAGGGCCGAGCGCAGAAGTGGTCCTGCAACTTTATCCGCCTCCATCCAGTCTATTAATTGTTGCCGGG
AAGCTAGAGTAAGTAGTTCGCCAGTTAATAGTTTGCGCAACGTTGTTGCCATTGCTACAGGCATCGTGGT
GTCACGCTCGTCGTTTGGTATGGCTTCATTCAGCTCCGGTTCCCAACGATCAAGGCGAGTTACATGATCC
CCCATGTTGTGCAAAAAAGCGGTTAGCTCCTTCGGTCCTCCGATCGTTGTCAGAAGTAAGTTGGCCGCAG
TGTTATCACTCATGGTTATGGCAGCACTGCATAATTCTCTTACTGTCATGCCATCCGTAAGATGCTTTTC
TGTGACTGGTGAGTACTCAACCAAGTCATTCTGAGAATAGTGTATGCGGCGACCGAGTTGCTCTTGCCCG
GCGTCAATACGGGATAATACCGCGCCACATAGCAGAACTTTAAAAGTGCTCATCATTGGAAAACGTTCTT
CGGGGCGAAAACTCTCAAGGATCTTACCGCTGTTGAGATCCAGTTCGATGTAACCCACTCGTGCACCCAA
CTGATCTTCAGCATCTTTTACTTTCACCAGCGTTTCTGGGTGAGCAAAAACAGGAAGGCAAAATGCCGCA
AAAAAGGGAATAAGGGCGACACGGAAATGTTGAATACTCATACTCTTCCTTTTTCAATATTATTGAAGCA
TTTATCAGGGTTATTGTCTCATGAGCGGATACATATTTGAATGTATTTAGAAAAATAAACAAATAGGGGT
TCCGCGCACATTTCCCCGAAAAGTGCCACCTGACGTCTAAGAAACCATTATTATCATGACATTAACCTAT
AAAAATAGGCGTATCACGAGGCAGAATTTCAGATAAAAAAAATCCTTAGCTTTCGCTAAGGATGATTTCT
GGAATTCGCGGCCGCTTCTAGAA
