Features (pLannotate 1.2.2; 6 found; start..end, strand, type, name):
     10..468     +  CDS            recJ (fragment): RECJ_BACSU - Also known as yrvE. Protein inferred from homology: Swiss-Prot protein existence level 3. Putative single-stranded-DNA-specific exonuclease (By similarity). RecA thread formation during DNA double-strand break repair requires RecJ or AadAB. From Bacillus subtilis (strain 168).
    663..1251    -  rep_origin     ori: high-copy-number ColE1/pMB1/pBR322/pUC origin of replication
   1422..2282    -  CDS            AmpR: β-lactamase; bla; confers resistance to ampicillin, carbenicillin, and related antibiotics
   2283..2387    -  promoter       AmpR promoter: bla
   2477..2520    -  terminator     bacterial terminator: putative bacterial transcription terminator
   2523..2542    +  misc_feature   BioBrick prefix: BioBrick prefix for parts that start with "ATG"
>Addgene plasmid #112783 | pTU1-A-recJU | addgene full sequence | sequence record 218374 | Addgene NGS Result
CGTCTCAATCTGGGTGAACTTCCTGATGAACTGCTTGACCTGGCGGCTATCGGCACCATTGCCGATCTAG
TCCCGCTGCATGACGAAAACAGATTAATAGCAACACTAGGACTTGAAAGGCTTCGACGGACAAATCGGCT
CGGCTTAAAAGAGCTGATTAAGCTGTCAGGCGGAGACATCGGAGAAGCGAACGAAGAAACAGTCGGATTT
CAGCTCGCACCAAGGCTGAATGCCGTCGGAAGAATCGAACAGGCGGATCCCGCTGTTCATTTGCTTATGT
CAGAGGATTCGTTTGAAGCGGAAGAGCTTGCCGCAGAAATTGACCAGCTGAACAAAGAGCGCCAAAAAAT
GGTCAGCAAAATGACGGATGAAGCGATTGAAATGGTTGAACAGCAAGGGCTCGATCAAACTGCAATTGTC
GTGGCCAAAGCCGGATGGAACCCGGGAGTCGTCGGGATTGTGGCTTCAATGCCAGAGACGCTGCAGGCTT
CCTCGCTCACTGACTCGCTGCGCTCGGTCGTTCGGCTGCGGCGAGCGGTATCAGCTCACTCAAAGGCGGT
AATACGGTTATCCACAGAATCAGGGGATAACGCAGGAAAGAACATGTGAGCAAAAGGCCAGCAAAAGGCC
AGGAACCGTAAAAAGGCCGCGTTGCTGGCGTTTTTCCACAGGCTCCGCCCCCCTGACGAGCATCACAAAA
ATCGACGCTCAAGTCAGAGGTGGCGAAACCCGACAGGACTATAAAGATACCAGGCGTTTCCCCCTGGAAG
CTCCCTCGTGCGCTCTCCTGTTCCGACCCTGCCGCTTACCGGATACCTGTCCGCCTTTCTCCCTTCGGGA
AGCGTGGCGCTTTCTCATAGCTCACGCTGTAGGTATCTCAGTTCGGTGTAGGTCGTTCGCTCCAAGCTGG
GCTGTGTGCACGAACCCCCCGTTCAGCCCGACCGCTGCGCCTTATCCGGTAACTATCGTCTTGAGTCCAA
CCCGGTAAGACACGACTTATCGCCACTGGCAGCAGCCACTGGTAACAGGATTAGCAGAGCGAGGTATGTA
GGCGGTGCTACAGAGTTCTTGAAGTGGTGGCCTAACTACGGCTACACTAGAAGAACAGTATTTGGTATCT
GCGCTCTGCTGAAGCCAGTTACCTTCGGAAAAAGAGTTGGTAGCTCTTGATCCGGCAAACAAACCACCGC
TGGTAGCGGTGGTTTTTTTGTTTGCAAGCAGCAGATTACGCGCAGAAAAAAAGGATCTCAAGAAGATCCT
TTGATCTTTTCTACGGGGTCTGACGCTCAGTGGAACGAAAACTCACGTTAAGGGATTTTGGTCATGAGAT
TATCAAAAAGGATCTTCACCTAGATCCTTTTAAATTAAAAATGAAGTTTTAAATCAATCTAAAGTATATA
TGAGTAAACTTGGTCTGACAGTTACCAATGCTTAATCAGTGAGGCACCTATCTCAGCGATCTGTCTATTT
CGTTCATCCATAGTTGCCTGACTCCCCGTCGTGTAGATAACTACGATACGGGAGGGCTTACCATCTGGCC
CCAGTGCTGCAATGATACCGCGAGAGCCACGCTCACCGGCTCCAGATTTATCAGCAATAAACCAGCCAGC
CGGAAGGGCCGAGCGCAGAAGTGGTCCTGCAACTTTATCCGCCTCCATCCAGTCTATTAATTGTTGCCGG
GAAGCTAGAGTAAGTAGTTCGCCAGTTAATAGTTTGCGCAACGTTGTTGCCATTGCTACAGGCATCGTGG
TGTCACGCTCGTCGTTTGGTATGGCTTCATTCAGCTCCGGTTCCCAACGATCAAGGCGAGTTACATGATC
CCCCATGTTGTGCAAAAAAGCGGTTAGCTCCTTCGGTCCTCCGATCGTTGTCAGAAGTAAGTTGGCCGCA
GTGTTATCACTCATGGTTATGGCAGCACTGCATAATTCTCTTACTGTCATGCCATCCGTAAGATGCTTTT
CTGTGACTGGTGAGTACTCAACCAAGTCATTCTGAGAATAGTGTATGCGGCGACCGAGTTGCTCTTGCCC
GGCGTCAATACGGGATAATACCGCGCCACATAGCAGAACTTTAAAAGTGCTCATCATTGGAAAACGTTCT
TCGGGGCGAAAACTCTCAAGGATCTTACCGCTGTTGAGATCCAGTTCGATGTAACCCACTCGTGCACCCA
ACTGATCTTCAGCATCTTTTACTTTCACCAGCGTTTCTGGGTGAGCAAAAACAGGAAGGCAAAATGCCGC
AAAAAAGGGAATAAGGGCGACACGGAAATGTTGAATACTCATACTCTTCCTTTTTCAATATTATTGAAGC
ATTTATCAGGGTTATTGTCTCATGAGCGGATACATATTTGAATGTATTTAGAAAAATAAACAAATAGGGG
TTCCGCGCACATTTCCCCGAAAAGTGCCACCTGACGTCTAAGAAACCATTATTATCATGACATTAACCTA
TAAAAATAGGCGTATCACGAGGCAGAATTTCAGATAAAAAAAATCCTTAGCTTTCGCTAAGGATGATTTC
TGGAATTCGCGGCCGCTTCTAGAA
